Addgene plasmid #148931: pAc5.1B-lambdaN-HA-Dm4EHP-W85A_AH
Purpose: Insect Expression of Dm4EHP-W85A
Depositing lab: Elisa Izaurralde. Depositing organization: Max Planck Institute for Developmental Biology. Publication: Direct role for the Drosophila GIGYF protein in 4EHP-mediated mRNA repression. Ruscica V, Bawankar P, Peter D, Helms S, Igreja C, Izaurralde E. Nucleic Acids Res. 2019 Jul 26;47(13):7035-7048. doi: 10.1093/nar/gkz429. PubMed 31114929.
Backbone
  Vector backbone: Unknown
  Vector type: Insect Expression
Growth in bacteria
  Bacterial resistance: Ampicillin, 100 μg/mL
  Growth temperature: 37°C
  Growth strain: DH5alpha
  Copy number: Low Copy
Gene/Insert
  Gene/Insert name: Dm4EHP-W85A
  Species: D. melanogaster (fly)
  Mutation: 4 silent mutations compared to the sequence given by NCBI:NM_176552.2
  Entrez Gene: 4EHP (a.k.a. Dmel_CG33100, 4E-HP, CG10716, CG33100, CT30033, Dmel\CG33100, d4EHP, eIF4E-8)
  Cloning method: Unknown
Terms and licenses: Academic/Nonprofit Terms; Industry Terms: Not Available to Industry
Depositor comments: Plasmids from this collection were made available to the research community and donated after the lab closed. Please note that the sequence provided by the depositing laboratory may be theoretical/predicted or based on Sanger sequencing results. There may be discrepancies between sequencing results obtained by Addgene and the depositor sequence. If an Addgene verified sequence is not available, please contact before placing your order to request that our lab fully sequence the plasmid.
How to cite: pAc5.1B-lambdaN-HA-Dm4EHP-W85A_AH was a gift from Elisa Izaurralde (Addgene plasmid # 148931 ; http://n2t.net/addgene:148931 ; RRID:Addgene_148931)
