[The description below was written by a language model from this plasmid's Addgene catalogue record and pLannotate feature annotations shown in this document.]
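Description:
pAc5.1B-lambdaN-HA-Dm4EHP-W85A_AH is a 6,134 nt insect expression plasmid for producing a tagged mutant form of the Drosophila melanogaster cap-binding protein 4EHP. The catalogue lists the backbone as unknown, although the name and the annotated parts point to a pAc5.1-type vector. In bacteria it is maintained through a ColE1/pUC-type origin and selected with ampicillin via the bla gene and its own promoter. The repository lists it as low copy, even though the origin is annotated as a high-copy type. Short fragments annotated as tetracycline resistance and SV40 large T antigen appear to be non-functional backbone remnants.

Expression is driven by the constitutive Drosophila actin 5C (Ac5) promoter. Downstream lies a short fragment of the bacteriophage lambda N protein, then an HA epitope (annotated as a partial match to a 3xHA tag, so probably a single copy), then the 4EHP coding region. The annotation tool identified that region by homology to human EIF4E2. An SV40 polyadenylation signal follows the cassette. A V5 tag sequence is also annotated after the insert, but the record does not say whether it is translated in frame with the protein. The insert carries the W85A substitution named in the plasmid title, plus four silent changes relative to the reference transcript; the record does not state what the substitution does functionally.

The lambda N peptide binds BoxB RNA hairpins, so fusions like this are generally used in tethering assays, where the protein is recruited to a BoxB-containing reporter mRNA in insect cells. This fits the associated study of 4EHP-mediated mRNA repression and its link to GIGYF. The HA tag allows detection or immunoprecipitation of the fusion. The depositor sequence may be theoretical rather than fully verified.
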