Features (pLannotate 1.2.2; 11 found; start..end, strand, type, name):
     56..2568    +  promoter       Ac5 promoter: Drosophila melanogaster actin 5C promoter
   2588..2653    +  CDS            N (fragment): REGN_LAMBD - Experimental evidence at protein level: Swiss-Prot protein existence level 1. Plays a role as a transcriptional antitermination factor that allows the virus to initiate its lytic phase. Activates expression of the delayed viral early genes by modifying host RNA polymerase (RNAP) into a form that is resistant to termination signals. This antitermination function requires the host NusA protein which serves to stabilize the interaction between antitermination protein N and host RNA polymerase. From Escherichia phage lambda (Bacteriophage lambda).
   2678..2704    +  CDS            3xHA (fragment): three tandem HA epitope tags
   2846..3358    +  CDS            EIF4E2 (fragment): IF4E2_HUMAN - Also known as EIF4EL3. Experimental evidence at protein level: Swiss-Prot protein existence level 1. Recognizes and binds the 7-methylguanosine-containing mRNA cap during an early step in the initiation (PubMed:17368478, PubMed:25624349, PubMed:9582349). Acts as a repressor of translation initiation (PubMed:22751931). In contrast to EIF4E, it is unable to bind eIF4G (EIF4G1, EIF4G2 or EIF4G3), suggesting that it acts by competing with EIF4E and block assembly of eIF4F at the cap (By similarity). In P-bodies, component of a complex that promotes miRNA- mediated translational repre
   3419..3460    +  CDS            V5 tag: epitope tag from simian virus 5
   3560..3694    -  polyA_signal   SV40 poly(A) signal: SV40 polyadenylation signal
   3717..3801    -  CDS            large T antigen (fragment): large T antigen from SV40 (simian virus 40)
   3802..4272    +  CDS            TcR (fragment): tetracycline efflux protein; tet; confers resistance to tetracycline
   4316..4904    -  rep_origin     ori: high-copy-number ColE1/pMB1/pBR322/pUC origin of replication
   5075..5935    -  CDS            AmpR: β-lactamase; bla; confers resistance to ampicillin, carbenicillin, and related antibiotics
   5936..6040    -  promoter       AmpR promoter: bla
>Addgene plasmid #148931 | pAc5.1B-lambdaN-HA-Dm4EHP-W85A_AH | depositor full sequence | sequence record 291379 | Full Sequence
CTTCAAGGAATTAATTCTATATTCTAAAAACACAAATGATACTTCTAAAAAAAATCATGAATGGCATCAA
CTCTGAATCAAATCTTTGCAGATGCACCTACTTCTCATTTCCACTGTCACATCATTTTTCCAGATCTCGC
TGCCTGTTATGTGGCCCACAAACCAAGACACGTTTTATGGCCATTAAAGCTGGCTGATCGTCGCCAAACA
CCAAATACATATCAATATGTACATTCGAGAAAGAAGCGATCAAAGAAGCGTCTTCGGGCGAGTAGGAGAA
TGCGGAGGAGAAGGAGAACGAGCTGATCTAGTATCTCTCCACAATCCAATGCCAACTGACCAACTGGCCA
TATTCGGAGCAATTTGAAGCCAATTTCCATCGCCTGGCGATCGCTCCATTCTTGGCTATATGTTTTTCAC
CGTTCCCGGGGCCATTTTCAAAGACTCGTCGGTAAGATAAGATTGTGTCACTCGCTGTCTCTCTTCATTT
GTCGAAGAATGCTGAGGAATTTCGCGATGACGTCGGCGAGTATTTTGAAGAATGAGAATAATTTGTATTT
ATACGAAAATCAGTTAGTGGAATTTTCTACAAAAACATGTTATCTATAGATAATTTTGTTGCAAAATATG
TTGACTATGACAAAGATTGTATGTATATACCTTTAATGTATTCTCATTTTCTTATGTATTTATAATGGCA
ATGATGATACTGATGATATTTTAAGATGATGCCAGACCACAGGCTGATTTCTGCGTCTTTTGCCGAACGC
AGTGCATGTGCGGTTGTTGTTTTTTGGAATAGTTTCAATTTTCGGACTGTCCGCTTTGATTTCAGTTTCT
TGGCTTATTCAAAAAGCAAAGTAAAGCCAAAAAAGCGAGATGGCAATACCAAATGCGGCAAAACGGTAGT
GGAAGGAAAGGGGTGCGGGGCAGCGGAAGGAAGGGTGGGGCGGGGCGTGGCGGGGTCTGTGGCTGGGCGC
GACGTCACCGACGTTGGAGCCACTCCTTTGACCATGTGTGCGTGTGTGTATTATTCGTGTCTCGCCACTC
GCCGGTTGTTTTTTTCTTTTTATCTCGCTCTCTCTAGCGCCATCTCGTACGCATGCTCAACGCACCGCAT
GTTGCCGTGTCCTTTATGCGTCATTTTGGCTCGAAATAGGCAATTATTTAAACAAAGATTAGTCAACGAA
AACGCTAAAATAAATAAGTCTACAATATGGTTACTTATTGCCATGTGTGTGCAGCCAACGATAGCAACAA
AAGCAACAACACAGTGGCTTTCCCTCTTTCACTTTTTGTTTGCAAGCGCGTGCGAGCAAGACGGCACGAC
CGGCAAACGCAATTACGCTGACAAAGAGCAGACGAAGTTTTGGCCGAAAAACATCAAGGCGCCTGATACG
AATGCATTTGCAATAACAATTGCGATATTTAATATTGTTTATGAAGCTGTTTGACTTCAAAACACACAAA
AAAAAAAATAAAACAAATTATTTGAAAGAGAATTAGGAATCGGACAGCTTATCGTTACGGGCTAACAGCA
CACCGAGACGAAATAGCTTACCTGACGTCACAGCCTCTGGAAGAACTGCCGCCAAGCAGAGAGAGAGAGA
AAAAGAGGGAGAGCAGCTTAGACCGCATGTGCTTGTGTGTGAGGCGTCTCTCTCTTCGTCTCCTGTTTGC
GCAAACGCATAGACTGCACTGAGAAAATCGATTACCTATTTTTTATGAATGAATATTTGCACTATTACTA
TTCAAAACTATTAAGATAGCAATCACATTCAATAGCCAAATACTATACCACCTGAGCGATGCAACGAAAT
GATCAATTTGAGCAAAAATGCTGCATATTTAGGACGGCATCATTATAGAAATGCTTCTTGCTGTGTACTT
TTCTCTCGTCTGGCAGCTGTTTCGCCGTTATTGTTAAAACCGGCTTAAGTTAGGTGTGTTTTCTACGACT
AGTGATGCCCCTACTAGAAGATGTGTGTTGCACAAATGTCCCTGAATAACCAATTTGAAGTGCAGATAGC
AGTAAACGTAAGCTAATATGAATATTATTTAACTGTAATGTTTTAATATCGCTGGACATTACTAATAAAC
CCACTATAAACACATGTACATATGTATGTTTTGGCATACAATGAGTAGTTGGGGAAAAAATGTGTAAAAG
CACCGTGACCATCACAGCATAAAGATAACCAGCTGAAGTATCGAATATGAGTAACCCCCAAATTGAATCA
CATGCCGCAACTGATAGGACCCATGGAAGTACACTCTTCATGGCGATATACAAGACACACACAAGCACGA
ACACCCAGTTGCGGAGGAAATTCTCCGTAAATGAAAACCCAATCGGCGAACAATTCATACCCATATATGG
TAAAAGTTTTGAACGCGACTTGAGAGCGGAGAGCATTGCGGCTGATAAGGTTTTAGCGCTAAGCGGGCTT
TATAAAACGGGCTGCGGGACCAGTTTTCATATCACTACCGTTTGAGTTCTTGTGCTGTGTGGATACTCCT
CCCGACACAAAGCCGCTCCATCAGCCAGCAGTCGTCTAATCCAGAGACCCCGGATCGGGGTACCAACATG
GACGCACAAACACGACGACGTGAGCGTCGCGCTGAGAAACAAGCTCAATGGAAAGCTGCAAACGGTGGAT
CTCCTCCACATATGGCTTACCCATACGATGTTCCAGATTACGCTCCTCCAAGCTTGAATTCTATGAGCAT
GGAGAAAGTAGCCAACAAGCAGTACGAGACGAAAAACTGGCCAGATATTGTCGACAGCGACGACAGCGAT
GTGGATAATCAGATAGATGTGGACAACCTGCCACCACTGGAGGTGGGACCCGGCGAGAACCGGCTGCAGC
ACACGTACTGCCTCTGGTTCTCTCGCAAGGAGACGCAGCGGGCGGCCGCCGACTACAGCAAGTCGCTGCA
CATGGTCGGCCGGTGCGCCAGCGTGCAGCAGTGGGCGTCGCTCTACTCGCACCTCATCCGGCCCACCGCC
CTGAAGCCCTACCGGGAGCTCCTCCTCTTCAAGCAGGGCATCATACCGATGTGGGAGGACCCGGCGAACA
GCAAGGGCGGCCAGTGGTTGATACGACTGCGCAAGAACAAGGTCGACCGGGCCTGGGAGAACGTTTGTAT
GGCGATGCTCGGGGAGCAGTTCCTCGTCGGCGACGAGATATGCGGAGTCGTGCTACAGACGAAATATCCG
GAGGATAGCTTATCAGTATGGCACCGGACTGCCACTGATATGACCAGTACAACACGTATCCGTGATACGT
TACGCAGGATATTAAATATACCTCTAACAACGGCATTGGAGTATAAGATACACTGTGATAGCCTTAAATA
TGTTTCAATTAATAAAGGCCCATTGAAAAGCTGAAGTCTAGAGGGCCCGCGGTTCGAAGGTAAGCCTATC
CCTAACCCTCTCCTCGGTCTCGATTCTACGCGTACCGGTCATCATCACCATCACCATTGAGTTTAAACCC
GCTGATCAGCCTCGACTGTGCCTTCTAAGGCCTGAGCTCGCTGATCAGCCTCGATCGAGGATCCAGACAT
GATAAGATACATTGATGAGTTTGGACAAACCACAACTAGAATGCAGTGAAAAAAATGCTTTATTTGTGAA
ATTTGTGATGCTATTGCTTTATTTGTAACCATTATAAGCTGCAATAAACAAGTTAACAACAACAATTGCA
TTCATTTTATGTTTCAGGTTCAGGGGGAGGTGTGGGAGGTTTTTTAAAGCAAGTAAAACCTCTACAAATG
TGGTATGGCTGATTATGATCAGTCGACCGATGCCCTTGAGAGCCTTCAACCCAGTCAGCTCCTTCCGGTG
GGCGCGGGGCATGACTATCGTCGCCGCACTTATGACTGTCTTCTTTATCATGCAACTCGTAGGACAGGTG
CCGGCAGCGCTCTGGGTCATTTTCGGCGAGGACCGCTTTCGCTGGAGCGCGACGATGATCGGCCTGTCGC
TTGCGGTATTCGGAATCTTGCACGCCCTCGCTCAAGCCTTCGTCACTGGTCCCGCCACCAAACGTTTCGG
CGAGAAGCAGGCCATTATCGCCGGCATGGCGGCCGACGCGCTGGGCTACGTCTTGCTGGCGTTCGCGACG
CGAGGCTGGATGGCCTTCCCCATTATGATTCTTCTCGCTTCCGGCGGCATCGGGATGCCCGCGTTGCAGG
CCATGCTGTCCAGGCAGGTAGATGACGACCATCAGGGACAGCTTCAAGGATCGCTCGCGGCTCTTACCAG
CCAGCAAAAGGCCAGGAACCGTAAAAAGGCCGCGTTGCTGGCGTTTTTCCATAGGCTCCGCCCCCCTGAC
GAGCATCACAAAAATCGACGCTCAAGTCAGAGGTGGCGAAACCCGACAGGACTATAAAGATACCAGGCGT
TTCCCCCTGGAAGCTCCCTCGTGCGCTCTCCTGTTCCGACCCTGCCGCTTACCGGATACCTGTCCGCCTT
TCTCCCTTCGGGAAGCGTGGCGCTTTCTCAATGCTCACGCTGTAGGTATCTCAGTTCGGTGTAGGTCGTT
CGCTCCAAGCTGGGCTGTGTGCACGAACCCCCCGTTCAGCCCGACCGCTGCGCCTTATCCGGTAACTATC
GTCTTGAGTCCAACCCGGTAAGACACGACTTATCGCCACTGGCAGCAGCCACTGGTAACAGGATTAGCAG
AGCGAGGTATGTAGGCGGTGCTACAGAGTTCTTGAAGTGGTGGCCTAACTACGGCTACACTAGAAGGACA
GTATTTGGTATCTGCGCTCTGCTGAAGCCAGTTACCTTCGGAAAAAGAGTTGGTAGCTCTTGATCCGGCA
AACAAACCACCGCTGGTAGCGGTGGTTTTTTTGTTTGCAAGCAGCAGATTACGCGCAGAAAAAAAGGATC
TCAAGAAGATCCTTTGATCTTTTCTACGGGGTCTGACGCTCAGTGGAACGAAAACTCACGTTAAGGGATT
TTGGTCATGAGATTATCAAAAAGGATCTTCACCTAGATCCTTTTAAATTAAAAATGAAGTTTTAAATCAA
TCTAAAGTATATATGAGTAAACTTGGTCTGACAGTTACCAATGCTTAATCAGTGAGGCACCTATCTCAGC
GATCTGTCTATTTCGTTCATCCATAGTTGCCTGACTCCCCGTCGTGTAGATAACTACGATACGGGAGGGC
TTACCATCTGGCCCCAGTGCTGCAATGATACCGCGAGACCCACGCTCACCGGCTCCAGATTTATCAGCAA
TAAACCAGCCAGCCGGAAGGGCCGAGCGCAGAAGTGGTCCTGCAACTTTATCCGCCTCCATCCAGTCTAT
TAATTGTTGCCGGGAAGCTAGAGTAAGTAGTTCGCCAGTTAATAGTTTGCGCAACGTTGTTGCCATTGCT
GCAGGCATCGTGGTGTCACGCTCGTCGTTTGGTATGGCTTCATTCAGCTCCGGTTCCCAACGATCAAGGC
GAGTTACATGATCCCCCATGTTGTGCAAAAAAGCGGTTAGCTCCTTCGGTCCTCCGATCGTTGTCAGAAG
TAAGTTGGCCGCAGTGTTATCACTCATGGTTATGGCAGCACTGCATAATTCTCTTACTGTCATGCCATCC
GTAAGATGCTTTTCTGTGACTGGTGAGTACTCAACCAAGTCATTCTGAGAATAGTGTATGCGGCGACCGA
GTTGCTCTTGCCCGGCGTCAACACGGGATAATACCGCGCCACATAGCAGAACTTTAAAAGTGCTCATCAT
TGGAAAACGTTCTTCGGGGCGAAAACTCTCAAGGATCTTACCGCTGTTGAGATCCAGTTCGATGTAACCC
ACTCGTGCACCCAACTGATCTTCAGCATCTTTTACTTTCACCAGCGTTTCTGGGTGAGCAAAAACAGGAA
GGCAAAATGCCGCAAAAAAGGGAATAAGGGCGACACGGAAATGTTGAATACTCATACTCTTCCTTTTTCA
ATATTATTGAAGCATTTATCAGGGTTATTGTCTCATGAGCGGATACATATTTGAATGTATTTAGAAAAAT
AAACAAATAGGGGTTCCGCGCACATTTCCCCGAAAAGTGCCACCTGACGTCTAAGAAACCATTATTATCA
TGACATTAACCTATAAAAATAGGCGTATCACGAGGCCCTTTCGT
